>Addgene plasmid #66986 | OCT4-2A-mOrange | depositor full sequence | sequence record 115413 | OCT4-2A-mOrange sequence 6135 bps
AGCGCCCAATACGCAAACCGCCTCTCCCCGCGCGTTGGCCGATTCATTAATGCAGCTGGCACGACAGGTT
TCCCGACTGGAAAGCGGGCAGTGAGCGCAACGCAATTAATGTGAGTTAGCTCACTCATTAGGCACCCCAG
GCTTTACACTTTATGCTTCCGGCTCGTATGTTGTGTGGAATTGTGAGCGGATAACAATTTCACACAGGAA
ACAGCTATGACCATGATTACGCCAAGCTTGGTACCGAGCTCGGATCCACTAGTAACGGCCGCCAGTGTGC
TGGAATTCGCCCTTTTCCTGCAGGTCCCACCTGCACAGATATGCAAAGCAGAAACCCTCGTGCAGGCCCG
AAAGAGAAAGCGAACCAGTATCGAGAACCGAGTGAGAGGCAACCTGGAGAATTTGTTCCTGCAGTGCCCG
AAACCCACACTGCAGCAGATCAGCCACATCGCCCAGCAGCTTGGGCTCGAGAAGGATGTGAGTGCCATGT
CTCTCTGCGGGCTCCATCTCTTTCCCCTGTCACCACCTCGCTTTCCCTAGCTCTGGCTCCTCCAACTGCT
CTAGGGCTGTTGGCTTTGGACAGAATGTCCAAGCAGTCAGGCCTGTCTCAGCTCATTCTCTAATGTCCTC
CTCTAACTGCTCTAGGGCTGTTGGCTTTGGATAGAATGTCCAAGCAGAGTCAGGCCCGTCTCAGCTCATT
GTCTAATGTCATTCTCCTTTCTGTCATTCACTTGCAGGTGGTCCGAGTGTGGTTCTGTAACCGGCGCCAG
AAGGGCAAGCGATCAAGCAGCGACTATGCACAACGAGAGGATTTTGAGGCTGCTGGGTCTCCTTTCTCAG
GGGGACCAGTGTCCTTTCCTCTGGCCCCAGGGCCCCATTTTGGTACCCCAGGCTATGGGAGCCCTCACTT
CACTGCACTGTACTCCTCGGTCCCTTTCCCTGAGGGGGAAGCCTTTCCCCCTGTCTCCGTCACCACTCTG
GGCTCTCCCATGCATTCAAACGCTAGCACCGGTGCCACGAACTTCTCTCTGTTAAAGCAAGCAGGAGACG
TGGAAGAAAACCCCGGTCCTATGGTGAGCAAGGGCGAGGAGAATAACATGGCCATCATCAAGGAGTTCAT
GCGCTTCAAGGTGCGCATGGAGGGCTCCGTGAACGGCCACGAGTTCGAGATCGAGGGCGAGGGCGAGGGC
CGCCCCTACGAGGGCTTTCAGACCGCTAAGCTGAAGGTGACCAAGGGTGGCCCCCTGCCCTTCGCCTGGG
ACATCCTGTCCCCTCAGTTCACCTACGGCTCCAAGGCCTACGTGAAGCACCCCGCCGACATCCCCGACTA
CTTCAAGCTGTCCTTCCCCGAGGGCTTCAAGTGGGAGCGCGTGATGAACTTCGAGGACGGCGGCGTGGTG
ACCGTGACCCAGGACTCCTCCCTGCAGGACGGCGAGTTCATCTACAAGGTGAAGCTGCGCGGCACCAACT
TCCCCTCCGACGGCCCCGTAATGCAGAAGAAGACCATGGGCTGGGAGGCCTCCTCCGAGCGGATGTACCC
CGAGGACGGCGCCCTGAAGGGCGAGATCAAGATGAGGCTGAAGCTGAAGGACGGCGGCCACTACACCTCC
GAGGTCAAGACCACCTACAAGGCCAAGAAGCCCGTGCAGCTGCCCGGCGCCTACATCGTCGGCATCAAGT
TGGACATCACCTCCCACAACGAGGACTACACCATCGTGGAACAGTACGAACGCGCCGAGGGCCGCCACTC
CACCGGCGGCATGGACGAGCTGTACAAGTAAGGCGCGCCGGTGCCTGCCCTTCTAGGAATGGGGGACAGG
GGGAGGGGAGGAGCTAGGGAAAGAAAACCTGGAGTTTGTGCCAGGGTTTTTGGGATTAAGTTCTTCATTC
ACTAAGGAAGGAATTGGGAACACAAAGGGTGGGGGCAGGGGAGTTTGGGGCAACTGGTTGGAGGGAAGGT
GAAGTTCAATGATGCTCTTGATTTTAATCCCACATCATGTATCACTTTTTTCTTAAATAAAGAAGCCTGG
GACACAGTAGATAGACACACTTATCTTGGTTTGTCCTTCAGTTACTGAGGTAGGGATGGGAATATCCAAT
GCTCATACCCAAGTGACCCTGAAACTAAGGTGCCATTTACACTCCTTAAGGTCACACAACATCAGAGGGA
GAGCTGGGATTGCAGCCAAGTTTATTTGTACAGGGCCCTGTGATAGGCTAGTTCCCAAAAGCCTGTGATG
CAAGAACTTTTGCCCATAGACTCAGTCACCATGTAGCTGTTACCTGTTCAGAGCTGGCTTTTTGCTTTCC
CACCCTACTCTGGAATTCTTAAATGGCTTTATACTTAGAAATCATCTTATTTCTGTTGAACCTAGATCAC
CCCAACCAGAAACTTCTATTAATACTTTGTGCTTTCTTGATACCAGGGTCTATTTGGTTTCCACTTAAGG
TTTTTGCATACTCTGCCCATAAGTGACTCATTAGTTACGGCCGGCCAAAAGGGCGAATTCTGCAGATATC
CATCACACTGGCGGCCGCTCGAGCATGCATCTAGAGGGCCCAATTCGCCCTATAGTGAGTCGTATTACAA
TTCACTGGCCGTCGTTTTACAACGTCGTGACTGGGAAAACCCTGGCGTTACCCAACTTAATCGCCTTGCA
GCACATCCCCCTTTCGCCAGCTGGCGTAATAGCGAAGAGGCCCGCACCGATCGCCCTTCCCAACAGTTGC
GCAGCCTGAATGGCGAATGG
[124 nt withheld, positions 2751-2874]
C
[91 nt withheld, positions 2876-2966]
A
[49 nt withheld, positions 2968-3016]
CCTTTGACGTTGGAGTCCACGTTCTTT
[37 nt withheld, positions 3044-3080]
ACCCTATCTCGGTCTATTCTTTTGATTTATAAGGGATTTTGCCGATTTCGGCCTATTGGTTAAAAAATGA
GCTGATTTAACAAAAATTTAACGCGAATTTTAACAAAATTCAGGGCGCAAGGGCTGCTAAAGGAAGCGGA
ACACGTAGAAAGCCAGTCCGCAGAAACGGTGCTGACCCCGGATGAATGTCAGCTACTGGGCTATCTGGAC
AAGGGAAAACGCAAGCGCAAAGAGAAAGCAGGTAGCTTGCAGTGGGCTTACATGGCGATAGCTAGACTGG
GCGGTTTTATGGACAGCAAGCGAACCGGAATTGCCAGCTGGGGCGCCCTCTGGTAAGGTTGGGAAGCCCT
GCAAAGTAAACTGGATGGCTTTCTTGCCGCCAAGGATCTGATGGCGCAGGGGATCAAGATCTGATCAAGA
GACAGGATGAGGATCGTTTCGCATGATTGAACAAGATGGATTGCACGCAGGTTCTCCGGCCGCTTGGGTG
GAGAGGCTATTCGGCTATGACTGGGCACAACAGACAATCGGCTGCTCTGATGCCGCCGTGTTCCGGCTGT
CAGCGCAGGGGCGCCCGGTTCTTTTTGTCAAGACCGACCTGTCCGGTGCCCTGAATGAACTGCAGGACGA
GGCAGCGCGGCTATCGTGGCTGGCCACGACGGGCGTTCCTTGCGCAGCTGTGCTCGACGTTGTCACTGAA
GCGGGAAGGGACTGGCTGCTATTGGGCGAAGTGCCGGGGCAGGATCTCCTGTCATCCCACCTTGCTCCTG
CCGAGAAAGTATCCATCATGGCTGATGCAATGCGGCGGCTGCATACGCTTGATCCGGCTACCTGCCCATT
CGACCACCAAGCGAAACATCGCATCGAGCGAGCACGTACTCGGATGGAAGCCGGTCTTGTCGATCAGGAT
GATCTGGACGAAGAGCATCAGGGGCTCGCGCCAGCCGAACTGTTCGCCAGGCTCAAGGCGCGCATGCCCG
ACGGCGAGGATCTCGTCGTGACCCATGGCGATGCCTGCTTGCCGAATATCATGGTGGAAAATGGCCGCTT
TTCTGGATTCATCGACTGTGGCCGGCTGGGTGTGGCGGACCGCTATCAGGACATAGCGTTGGCTACCCGT
GATATTGCTGAAGAGCTTGGCGGCGAATGGGCTGACCGCTTCCTCGTGCTTTACGGTATCGCCGCTCCCG
ATTCGCAGCGCATCGCCTTCTATCGCCTTCTTGACGAGTTCTTCTGAATTGAAAAAGGAAGAGTATGAGT
ATTCAACATTTCCGTGTCGCCCTTATTCCCTTTTTTGCGGCATTTTGCCTTCCTGTTTTTGCTCACCCAG
AAACGCTGGTGAAAGTAAAAGATGCTGAAGATCAGTTGGGTGCACGAGTGGGTTACATCGAACTGGATCT
CAACAGCGGTAAGATCCTTGAGAGTTTTCGCCCCGAAGAACGTTTTCCAATGATGAGCACTTTTAAAGTT
CTGCTATGTGGCGCGGTATTATCCCGTATTGACGCCGGGCAAGAGCAACTCGGTCGCCGCATACACTATT
CTCAGAATGACTTGGTTGAGTACTCACCAGTCACAGAAAAGCATCTTACGGATGGCATGACAGTAAGAGA
ATTATGCAGTGCTGCCATAACCATGAGTGATAACACTGCGGCCAACTTACTTCTGACAACGATCGGAGGA
CCGAAGGAGCTAACCGCTTTTTTGCACAACATGGGGGATCATGTAACTCGCCTTGATCGTTGGGAACCGG
AGCTGAATGAAGCCATACCAAACGACGAGCGTGACACCACGATGCCTGTAGCAATGGCAACAACGTTGCG
CAAACTATTAACTGGCGAACTACTTACTCTAGCTTCCCGGCAACAATTAATAGACTGGATGGAGGCGGAT
AAAGTTGCAGGACCACTTCTGCGCTCGGCCCTTCCGGCTGGCTGGTTTATTGCTGATAAATCTGGAGCCG
GTGAGCGTGGGTCTCGCGGTATCATTGCAGCACTGGGGCCAGATGGTAAGCCCTCCCGTATCGTAGTTAT
CTACACGACGGGGAGTCAGGCAACTATGGATGAACGAAATAGACAGATCGCTGAGATAGGTGCCTCACTG
ATTAAGCATTGGTAACTGTCAGACCAAGTTTACTCATATATACTTTAGATTGATTTAAAACTTCATTTTT
AATTTAAAAGGATCTAGGTGAAGATCCTTTTTGATAATCTCATGACCAAAATCCCTTAACGTGAGTTTTC
GTTCCACTGAGCGTCAGACCCCGTAGAAAAGATCAAAGGATCTTCTTGAGATCCTTTTTTTCTGCGCGTA
ATCTGCTGCTTGCAAACAAAAAAACCACCGCTACCAGCGGTGGTTTGTTTGCCGGATCAAGAGCTACCAA
CTCTTTTTCCGAAGGTAACTGGCTTCAGCAGAGCGCAGATACCAAATACTGTTCTTCTAGTGTAGCCGTA
GTTAGGCCACCACTTCAAGAACTCTGTAGCACCGCCTACATACCTCGCTCTGCTAATCCTGTTACCAGTG
GCTGCTGCCAGTGGCGATAAGTCGTGTCTTACCGGGTTGGACTCAAGACGATAGTTACCGGATAAGGCGC
AGCGGTCGGGCTGAACGGGGGGTTCGTGCACACAGCCCAGCTTGGAGCGAACGACCTACACCGAACTGAG
ATACCTACAGCGTGAGCTATGAGAAAGCGCCACGCTTCCCGAAGGGAGAAAGGCGGACAGGTATCCGGTA
AGCGGCAGGGTCGGAACAGGAGAGCGCACGAGGGAGCTTCCAGGGGGAAACGCCTGGTATCTTTATAGTC
CTGTCGGGTTTCGCCACCTCTGACTTGAGCGTCGATTTTTGTGATGCTCGTCAGGGGGGCGGAGCCTATG
GAAAAACGCCAGCAACGCGGCCTTTTTACGGTTCCTGGCCTTTTGCTGGCCTTTTGCTCACATGTTCTTT
CCTGCGTTATCCCCTGATTCTGTGGATAACCGTATTACCGCCTTTGAGTGAGCTGATACCGCTCGCCGCA
GCCGAACGACCGAGCGCAGCGAGTCAGTGAGCGAGGAAGCGGAAG
Features (pLannotate 1.2.2; 16 found; start..end, strand, type, name):
      2..94      +  CDS            lacI (fragment): lac repressor; lacI; The lac repressor binds to the lac operator to inhibit transcription in E. coli. This inhibition can be relieved by adding lactose or isopropyl-β-D-thiogalactopyranoside (IPTG).
    107..128     +  protein_bind   CAP binding site: CAP binding activates transcription in the presence of cAMP. E. coli catabolite activator protein
    143..173     +  promoter       lac promoter: promoter for the E. coli lac operon
    181..197     +  protein_bind   lac operator: The lac repressor binds to the lac operator to inhibit transcription in E. coli. This inhibition can be relieved by adding lactose or isopropyl-β-D-thiogalactopyranoside (IPTG). lac repressor encoded by lacI
    316..498     +  CDS            POU5F1 (fragment): PO5F1_HUMAN - Also known as OCT3, OCT4, OTF3. Experimental evidence at protein level: Swiss-Prot protein existence level 1. Transcription factor that binds to the octamer motif (5'- ATTTGCAT-3'). Forms a trimeric complex with SOX2 or SOX15 on DNA and controls the expression of a number of genes involved in embryonic development such as YES1, FGF4, UTF1 and ZFP206. Critical for early embryogenesis and for embryonic stem cell pluripotency. From Homo sapiens (Human).
    738..1001    +  CDS            POU5F1 (fragment): PO5F1_HUMAN - Also known as OCT3, OCT4, OTF3. Experimental evidence at protein level: Swiss-Prot protein existence level 1. Transcription factor that binds to the octamer motif (5'- ATTTGCAT-3'). Forms a trimeric complex with SOX2 or SOX15 on DNA and controls the expression of a number of genes involved in embryonic development such as YES1, FGF4, UTF1 and ZFP206. Critical for early embryogenesis and for embryonic stem cell pluripotency. From Homo sapiens (Human).
   1014..1070    +  CDS            P2A: 2A peptide from porcine teschovirus-1 polyprotein Eukaryotic ribosomes fail to insert a peptide bond between the Gly and Pro residues, yielding separate polypeptides.
   1071..1778    +  CDS            mOrange: mOrange is a basic (constitutively fluorescent) orange fluorescent protein published in 2004, derived from Discosoma sp.. It has high acid sensitivity.
   2569..2587    -  promoter       T7 promoter: promoter for bacteriophage T7 RNA polymerase
   2590..2747    +  CDS            lacZα (fragment): LacZα fragment of β-galactosidase; lacZ fragment
   2751..3179    +  rep_origin     f1 ori (sequence partly withheld): f1 bacteriophage origin of replication; arrow indicates direction of (+) strand synthesis
   3192..3491    +  CDS            tnpA (fragment): TN5P_ECOLX - Also known as tnp. Experimental evidence at protein level: Swiss-Prot protein existence level 1. Mediates transposition of transposon Tn5 by a 'cut and paste' mechanism. First, the monomeric transposase binds the 19 bp inverted DNA repeats flanking the transposon. Then, dimerization of the DNA- bound transposase creates a synaptic DNA complex. After nicking of the first DNA strand, excision of the transposon proceeds through a series of intermediates. The transposase then mediates the insertion of the transposon at a new site by strand transfer. The activity of the wild- type tran
   3523..4314    +  CDS            neo: KKA2_KLEPN - Also known as kan, nptII. Experimental evidence at protein level: Swiss-Prot protein existence level 1. Resistance to kanamycin, neomycin, paromomycin, ribostamycin, butirosin and gentamicin B. From Klebsiella pneumoniae.
   4318..4334    +  promoter       AmpR promoter (fragment): bla
   4335..5195    +  CDS            AmpR: β-lactamase; bla; confers resistance to ampicillin, carbenicillin, and related antibiotics
   5366..5954    +  rep_origin     ori: high-copy-number ColE1/pMB1/pBR322/pUC origin of replication
