[The description below was written by a language model from this plasmid's Addgene catalogue record and pLannotate feature annotations shown in this document.]
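Description:
OCT4-2A-mOrange is a 6,135 bp homology-directed repair donor plasmid for knocking an orange fluorescent reporter into the human OCT4 (POU5F1) locus. It was derived from the OCT4-2A-eGFP-PGKPuro targeting vector by replacing that reporter and drug-selection module with a 711 bp 2A-mOrange insert cloned between NheI and AscI sites. It is maintained in E. coli through a high-copy ColE1/pUC-type origin and selected with ampicillin (AmpR/β-lactamase). The feature table also shows a complete neo (kanamycin/neomycin phosphotransferase) coding sequence, an f1 origin, a T7 promoter, and lac promoter/operator and lacZα remnants. These are typical leftovers of a general cloning backbone and are not part of the payload.

The functional region begins with two annotated fragments of human POU5F1 coding sequence separated by unannotated sequence, consistent with genomic exons and an intervening intron that act as the 5′ homology arm. The last OCT4 coding fragment is followed closely by a porcine teschovirus P2A peptide and then mOrange, a Discosoma-derived orange fluorescent protein. No promoter is annotated upstream of the cassette, so after correct integration mOrange would be transcribed from the endogenous OCT4 promoter. Ribosomal skipping at the 2A would then release it as a separate polypeptide, so fluorescence reports OCT4 expression. The roughly 800 bp of unannotated sequence downstream of mOrange presumably serves as the 3′ homology arm, although the record does not state this.

The stated purpose is to generate an OCT4 mOrange reporter line without a selection cassette. The associated work describes a CRISPR/Cas-mediated, selection-free knock-in strategy in human embryonic stem cells, which implies co-delivery with a nuclease targeting the locus.
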