Addgene plasmid #66986: OCT4-2A-mOrange
Purpose: Generate OCT4 mOrange reporter line without selection cassette
Depositing lab: Danwei Huangfu. Depositing organization: Memorial Sloan-Kettering Cancer Center. Publication: A CRISPR/Cas-Mediated Selection-free Knockin Strategy in Human Embryonic Stem Cells. Zhu Z, Verma N, Gonzalez F, Shi ZD, Huangfu D. Stem Cell Reports. 2015 May 28. pii: S2213-6711(15)00128-9. doi: 10.1016/j.stemcr.2015.04.016. PubMed 26028531.
Backbone
  Vector backbone: OCT4-2A-eGFP-PGKPuro plasmid (Addgene: 31938)
  Backbone manufacturer: Addgene
  Backbone size w/o insert (bp): 5424
  Total vector size (bp): 6135
Growth in bacteria
  Bacterial resistance: Ampicillin, 100 μg/mL
  Growth temperature: 30°C
  Growth strain: Stbl3
  Copy number: Unknown
Gene/Insert
  Gene/Insert name: 2A-mOrange
  Insert size (bp): 711
  Cloning method: Restriction Enzyme; 5′ cloning site Nhe1 (unknown if destroyed); 3′ cloning site Asc1 (unknown if destroyed)
  Sequencing primers: 5′ CTCACTTCACTGCACTGTACTCCT
Terms and licenses: Academic/Nonprofit Terms; Industry Terms: Not Available to Industry
How to cite: OCT4-2A-mOrange was a gift from Danwei Huangfu (Addgene plasmid # 66986 ; http://n2t.net/addgene:66986 ; RRID:Addgene_66986)
