>Addgene plasmid #66986 | OCT4-2A-mOrange | addgene partial sequence | sequence record 119275 | M13-Rev 5'-CAGGAAACAGCTATGACC-3'
ACTAGTAACGGCCGCCAGTGTGCTGGAATTCGCCCTTTTCCTGCAGGTCCCACCTGCACAGATATGCAAA
GCAGAAACCCTCGTGCAGGCCCGAAAGAGAAAGCGAACCAGTATCGAGAACCGAGTGAGAGGCAACCTGG
AGAATTTGTTCCTGCAGTGCCCGAAACCCACACTGCAGCAGATCAGCCACATCGCCCAGCAGCTTGGGCT
CGAGAAGGATGTGAGTGCCATGTCTCTCTGCGGGCTCCATCTCTTTCCCCTGTCACCACCTCGCTTTCCC
TAGCTCTGGCTCCTCCAACTGCTCTAGGGCTGTTGGCTTTGGACAGAATGTCCAAGCAGTCAGGCCTGTC
TCAGCTCATTCTCTAATGTCCTCCTCTAACTGCTCTAGGGCTGTTGGCTTTGGATAGAATGTCCAAGCAG
AGTCAGGCCCGTCTCAGCTCATTGTCTAATGTCATTCTCCTTTCTGTCATTCACTTGCAGGTGGTCCGAG
TGTGGTTCTGTAACCGGCGCCAGAAGGGCAAGCGATCAAGCAGCGACTATGCACAACGAGAGGATTTTGA
GGCTGCTGGGTCTCCTTTCTCAGGGGGACCAGTGTCCTTTCCTCTGGCCCCAGGGCCCCATTTTGGTACC
CCAGGCTATGGGAGCCCTCACTTCACTGCACTGTACTCCTCGGTCCCTTTCCCTGAGGGGGAAGCCTTTC
CCCCTGTCTCCGTCACCACTCTGGGCTCTCCCATGCATTCAAACGCTAGCACCGGTGCCACGAACTTCTC
TCTGTTAAAGCAAGCAGGAGACGTGGAAGAAAACCCCGGTCCTATGGTGAGCAAGGGCGAGGAGAATAAC
ATGGCCATCATCAAGGAGTTCATGCGCTTCAAGGTGCGCATGGAA
