>Addgene plasmid #66986 | OCT4-2A-mOrange | addgene partial sequence | sequence record 119276 | C-ter-GFP 5'-CTCCTCGCCCTTGCTCAC-3'
TTTACAGAGAGAAGTTCGTGGCACCGGTGCTAGCGTTTGAATGCATGGGAGAGCCCAGAGTGGTGACGGA
GACAGGGGGAAAGGCTTCCCCCTCAGGGAAAGGGACCGAGGAGTACAGTGCAGTGAAGTGAGGGCTCCCA
TAGCCTGGGGTACCAAAATGGGGCCCTGGGGCCAGAGGAAAGGACACTGGTCCCCCTGAGAAAGGAGACC
CAGCAGCCTCAAAATCCTCTCGTTGTGCATAGTCGCTGCTTGATCGCTTGCCCTTCTGGCGCCGGTTACA
GAACCACACTCGGACCACCTGCAAGTGAATGACAGAAAGGAGAATGACATTAGACAATGAGCTGAGACGG
GCCTGACTCTGCTTGGACATTCTATCCAAAGCCAACAGCCCTAGAGCAGTTAGAGGAGGACATTAGAGAA
TGAGCTGAGACAGGCCTGACTGCTTGGACATTCTGTCCAAAGCCAACAGCCCTAGAGCAGTTGGAGGAGC
CAGAGCTAGGGAAAGCGAGGTGGTGACAGGGGAAAGAGATGGAGCCCGCAGAGAGACATGGCACTCACAT
CCTTCTCGAGCCCAAGCTGCTGGGCGATGTGGCTGATCTGCTGCAGTGTGGGTTTCGGGCACTGCAGGAA
CAAATTCTCCAGGTTGCCTCTCACTCGGTTCTCGATACTGGTTCGCTTTCTCTTTCGGGCCTGCACGAGG
GTTTCTGCTTTGCATATCTGTGCAGGTGGGACCTGCAGGAAAAGGGCGAATTCCAGCACACTGGCGGCCG
TTACTAGTGGATCCGAGCTCGGTACCAAGCTTGGCGTAATCATGGTCATAGCTGTTTCCTGTGTGAAATT
GTTATCCGCTCACAATTCCACACAACATACGAGCCGGAAGCATAAAGTGTAAAGCCTGGGGTGCCTAATG
AGTGAGCTAACTCACATTAATTGCGTTGCGCTCACTGCCCGCTTTCCAGTCGGGAAACCTGTCGTGCCAG
CTGCATTA
